>Addgene plasmid #101130 | pCLIPf-Cox8A Control Plasmid | addgene full sequence | sequence record 194172 | Addgene NGS Result
CCCCCCCCCCTAACGTTACTGGCCGAAGCCGCTTGGAATAAGGCCGGTGTGCGTTTGTCTATATGTTATT
TTCCACCATATTGCCGTCTTTTGGCAATGTGAGGGCCCGGAAACCTGGCCCTGTCTTCTTGACGAGCATT
CCTAGGGGTCTTTCCCCTCTCGCCAAAGGAATGCAAGGTCTGTTGAATGTCGTGAAGGAAGCAGTTCCTC
TGGAAGCTTCTTGAAGACAAACAACGTCTGTAGCGACCCTTTGCAGGCAGCGGAACCCCCCACCTGGCGA
CAGGTGCCTCTGCGGCCAAAAGCCACGTGTATAAGATACACCTGCAAAGGCGGCACAACCCCAGTGCCAC
GTTGTGAGTTGGATAGTTGTGGAAAGAGTCAAATGGCTCTCCTCAAGCGTATTCAACAAGGGGCTGAAGG
ATGCCCAGAAGGTACCCCATTGTATGGGATCTGATCTGGGGCCTCGGTGCACATGCTTTACATGTGTTTA
GTCGAGGTTAAAAAAACGTCTAGGCCCCCCGAACCACGGGGACGTGGTTTTCCTTTGAAAAACACGATGA
TAAGCTTGCCACAACCCGGGATAATTCCTGCAGCCAATATGGGATCGGCCATTGAACAAGATGGATTGCA
CGCAGGTTCTCCGGCCGCTTGGGTGGAGAGGCTATTCGGCTATGACTGGGCACAACAGACAATCGGCTGC
TCTGATGCCGCCGTGTTCCGGCTGTCAGCGCAGGGGCGCCCGGTTCTTTTTGTCAAGACCGACCTGTCCG
GTGCCCTGAATGAACTGCAGGACGAGGCAGCGCGGCTATCGTGGCTGGCCACGACGGGCGTTCCTTGCGC
AGCTGTGCTCGACGTTGTCACTGAAGCGGGAAGGGACTGGCTGCTATTGGGCGAAGTGCCGGGGCAGGAT
CTCCTGTCATCTCACCTTGCTCCTGCCGAGAAAGTATCCATCATGGCTGATGCAATGCGGCGGCTGCATA
CGCTTGATCCGGCTACCTGCCCATTCGACCACCAAGCGAAACATCGCATCGAGCGAGCACGTACTCGGAT
GGAAGCCGGTCTTGTCGATCAGGATGATCTGGACGAAGAGCATCAGGGGCTCGCGCCAGCCGAACTGTTC
GCCAGGCTCAAGGCGCGCATGCCCGACGGCGATGATCTCGTCGTGACCCATGGCGATGCCTGCTTGCCGA
ATATCATGGTGGAAAATGGCCGCTTTTCTGGATTCATCGACTGTGGCCGGCTGGGTGTGGCGGACCGCTA
TCAGGACATAGCGTTGGCTACCCGTGATATTGCTGAAGAGCTTGGCGGCGAATGGGCTGACCGCTTCCTC
GTGCTTTACGGTATCGCCGCTCCCGATTCGCAGCGCATCGCCTTCTATCGCCTTCTTGACGAGTTCTTCT
GAGGGGATCAATTCTCTAGATAACTGATCATAATCAGCCATACCACATTTGTAGAGGTTTTACTTGCTTT
AAAAAACCTCCCACACCTCCCCCTGAACCTGAAACATAAAATGAATGCAATTGTTGTTGTTAACTTGTTT
ATTGCAGCTTATAATGGTTACAAATAAAGCAATAGCATCACAAATTTCACAAATAAAGCATTTTTTTCAC
TGCATTCTAGTTGTGGTTTGTCCAAACTCATCAATGTATCTTAACGCGTCGAGTGCATTCTAGTTGTGGT
TTGTCCAAACTCATCAATGTATCTTATCATGTCTGTATACCGTCGACCTCTAGCTAGAGCTTGGCGTAAT
CATGGTCATAGCTGTTTCCTGTGTGAAATTGTTATCCGCTCACAATTCCACACAACATACGAGCCGGAAG
CATAAAGTGTAAAGCCTGGGGTGCCTAATGAGTGAGCTAACTCACATTAATTGCGTTGCGCTCACTGCCC
GCTTTCCAGTCGGGAAACCTGTCGTGCCAGCTGCATTAATGAATCGGCCAACGCGCGGGGAGAGGCGGTT
TGCGTATTGGGCGCTCTTCCGCTTCCTCGCTCACTGACTCGCTGCGCTCGGTCGTTCGGCTGCGGCGAGC
GGTATCAGCTCACTCAAAGGCGGTAATACGGTTATCCACAGAATCAGGGGATAACGCAGGAAAGAACATG
TGAGCAAAAGGCCAGCAAAAGGCCAGGAACCGTAAAAAGGCCGCGTTGCTGGCGTTTTTCCATAGGCTCC
GCCCCCCTGACGAGCATCACAAAAATCGACGCTCAAGTCAGAGGTGGCGAAACCCGACAGGACTATAAAG
ATACCAGGCGTTTCCCCCTGGAAGCTCCCTCGTGCGCTCTCCTGTTCCGACCCTGCCGCTTACCGGATAC
CTGTCCGCCTTTCTCCCTTCGGGAAGCGTGGCGCTTTCTCATAGCTCACGCTGTAGGTATCTCAGTTCGG
TGTAGGTCGTTCGCTCCAAGCTGGGCTGTGTGCACGAACCCCCCGTTCAGCCCGACCGCTGCGCCTTATC
CGGTAACTATCGTCTTGAGTCCAACCCGGTAAGACACGACTTATCGCCACTGGCAGCAGCCACTGGTAAC
AGGATTAGCAGAGCGAGGTATGTAGGCGGTGCTACAGAGTTCTTGAAGTGGTGGCCTAACTACGGCTACA
CTAGAAGAACAGTATTTGGTATCTGCGCTCTGCTGAAGCCAGTTACCTTCGGAAAAAGAGTTGGTAGCTC
TTGATCCGGCAAACAAACCACCGCTGGTAGCGGTGGTTTTTTTGTTTGCAAGCAGCAGATTACGCGCAGA
AAAAAAGGATCTCAAGAAGATCCTTTGATCTTTTCTACGGGGTCTGACGCTCAGTGGAACGAAAACTCAC
GTTAAGGGATTTTGGTCATGAGATTATCAAAAAGGATCTTCACCTAGATCCTTTTAAATTAAAAATGAAG
TTTTAAATCAATCTAAAGTATATATGAGTAAACTTGGTCTGACAGTTACCAATGCTTAATCAGTGAGGCA
CCTATCTCAGCGATCTGTCTATTTCGTTCATCCATAGTTGCCTGACTCCCCGTCGTGTAGATAACTACGA
TACGGGAGGGCTTACCATCTGGCCCCAGTGCTGCAATGATACCGCGAGACCCACGCTCACCGGCTCCAGA
TTTATCAGCAATAAACCAGCCAGCCGGAAGGGCCGAGCGCAGAAGTGGTCCTGCAACTTTATCCGCCTCC
ATCCAGTCTATTAATTGTTGCCGGGAAGCTAGAGTAAGTAGTTCGCCAGTTAATAGTTTGCGCAACGTTG
TTGCCATTGCTACAGGCATCGTGGTGTCACGCTCGTCGTTTGGTATGGCTTCATTCAGCTCCGGTTCCCA
ACGATCAAGGCGAGTTACATGATCCCCCATGTTGTGCAAAAAAGCGGTTAGCTCCTTCGGTCCTCCGATC
GTTGTCAGAAGTAAGTTGGCCGCAGTGTTATCACTCATGGTTATGGCAGCACTGCATAATTCTCTTACTG
TCATGCCATCCGTAAGATGCTTTTCTGTGACTGGTGAGTACTCAACCAAGTCATTCTGAGAATAGTGTAT
GCGGCGACCGAGTTGCTCTTGCCCGGCGTCAATACGGGATAATACCGCGCCACATAGCAGAACTTTAAAA
GTGCTCATCATTGGAAAACGTTCTTCGGGGCGAAAACTCTCAAGGATCTTACCGCTGTTGAGATCCAGTT
CGATGTAACCCACTCGTGCACCCAACTGATCTTCAGCATCTTTTACTTTCACCAGCGTTTCTGGGTGAGC
AAAAACAGGAAGGCAAAATGCCGCAAAAAAGGGAATAAGGGCGACACGGAAATGTTGAATACTCATACTC
TTCCTTTTTCAATATTATTGAAGCATTTATCAGGGTTATTGTCTCATGAGCGGATACATATTTGAATGTA
TTTAGAAAAATAAACAAATAGGGGTTCCGCGCACATTTCCCCGAAAAGTGCCACCTGACGTCGACGGATC
GGGAGATCTCCCGATCCCCTATGGTGCACTCTCAGTACAATCTGCTCTGATGCCGCATAGTTAAGCCAGT
ATCTGCTCCCTGCTTGTGTGTTGGAGGTCGCTGAGTAGTGCGCGAGCAAAATTTAAGCTACAACAAGGCA
AGGCTTGACCGACAATTGCATGAAGAATCTGCTTAGGGTTAGGCGTTTTGCGCTGCTTCGCGATGTACGG
GCCAGATATACGCGTTGACATTGATTATTGACTAGTTATTAATAGTAATCAATTACGGGGTCATTAGTTC
ATAGCCCATATATGGAGTTCCGCGTTACATAACTTACGGTAAATGGCCCGCCTGGCTGACCGCCCAACGA
CCCCCGCCCATTGACGTCAATAATGACGTATGTTCCCATAGTAACGCCAATAGGGACTTTCCATTGACGT
CAATGGGTGGAGTATTTACGGTAAACTGCCCACTTGGCAGTACATCAAGTGTATCATATGCCAAGTACGC
CCCCTATTGACGTCAATGACGGTAAATGGCCCGCCTGGCATTATGCCCAGTACATGACCTTATGGGACTT
TCCTACTTGGCAGTACATCTACGTATTAGTCATCGCTATTACCATGGTGATGCGGTTTTGGCAGTACATC
AATGGGCGTGGATAGCGGTTTGACTCACGGGGATTTCCAAGTCTCCACCCCATTGACGTCAATGGGAGTT
TGTTTTGGCACCAAAATCAACGGGACTTTCCAAAATGTCGTAACAACTCCGCCCCATTGACGCAAATGGG
CGGTAGGCGTGTACGGTGGGAGGTCTATATAAGCAGAGCTCTCTGGCTAACTAGAGAACCCACTGCTTAC
TGGCTTATCGAAATTAATACGACTCACTATAGGGAGACCCAAGCTTGGTACCGAGCTCGGATCGATGGCC
GCAAGCTTACCATGTCCGTCCTGACGCCGCTGCTGCTGCGGGGCTTGACAGGCTCGGCCCGGCGGCTCCC
AGTGCCGCGCGCCAAGATCCATTCGTTGCCGCCGGAGGGGAAGCTTGGGATCATGGAATTGGCCGTTGGG
CTTACCTCCTGCTTCGTGACCTTCCTCCTGCCAGCGGGCTGGATCCTGTCACACCTGGAGACCTACAGGA
GGCCAGAGGATATCGGCGCGCCAGCATTTAAATCTGTACAGACCGGTGAATTCACCATGGACAAAGACTG
CGAAATGAAGCGCACCACCCTGGATAGCCCTCTGGGCAAGCTGGAACTGTCTGGGTGCGAACAGGGCCTG
CACCGTATCATCTTCCTGGGCAAAGGAACATCTGCCGCCGACGCCGTGGAAGTGCCTGCCCCAGCCGCCG
TGCTGGGCGGACCAGAGCCACTGATCCAGGCCACCGCCTGGCTCAACGCCTACTTTCACCAGCCTGAGGC
CATCGAGGAGTTCCCTGTGCCAGCCCTGCACCACCCAGTGTTCCAGCAGGAGAGCTTTACCCGCCAGGTG
CTGTGGAAACTGCTGAAAGTGGTGAAGTTCGGAGAGGTCATCAGCGAGAGCCACCTGGCCGCCCTGGTGG
GCAATCCCGCCGCCACCGCCGCCGTGAACACCGCCCTGGACGGAAATCCCGTGCCCATTCTGATCCCCTG
CCACCGGGTGGTGCAGGGCGACAGCGACGTGGGGCCCTACCTGGGCGGGCTCGCCGTGAAAGAGTGGCTG
CTGGCCCACGAGGGCCACAGACTGGGCAAGCCTGGGCTGGGTCCTGCAGGCGGATCCGCGTTTAAACTCG
AGGTTAATTAATGAGCGGCCGCTTAAGCCGGCCGCATAGATAACTGATCCAGTGTGCTGGAATTAATTCG
CTGTCTGCGAGGGCCAGCTGTTGGGGTGAGTACTCCCTCTCAAAAGCGGGCATGACTTCTGCGCTAAGAT
TGTCAGTTTCCAAAAACGAGGAGGATTTGATATTCACCTGGCCCGCGGTGATGCCTTTGAGGGTGGCCGC
GTCCATCTGGTCAGAAAAGACAATCTTTTTGTTGTCAAGCTTGAGGTGTGGCAGGCTTGAGATCTGGCCA
TACACTTGAGTGACAATGACATCCACTTTGCCTTTCTCTCCACAGGTGTCCACTCCCAGGTCCAACTGCA
GGTCGAGCATGCATCTAGGGCGGCCAATTCCGCCCCTCTCCCCCCCCCCCTTTTCCCT
Features (pLannotate 1.2.2; 20 found; start..end, strand, type, name):
    101..563     +  misc_feature   IRES: internal ribosome entry site (IRES) of the encephalomyocarditis virus (EMCV)
    599..1402    +  CDS            NeoR/KanR: aminoglycoside phosphotransferase from Tn5; aph(3')-II (or nptII); confers resistance to neomycin, kanamycin, and G418 (Geneticin®)
   1425..1509    +  CDS            large T antigen (fragment): large T antigen from SV40 (simian virus 40)
   1532..1653    +  polyA_signal   SV40 poly(A) signal: SV40 polyadenylation signal
   1664..1715    +  polyA_signal   SV40 poly(A) signal (fragment): SV40 polyadenylation signal
   1779..1795    -  protein_bind   lac operator: The lac repressor binds to the lac operator to inhibit transcription in E. coli. This inhibition can be relieved by adding lactose or isopropyl-β-D-thiogalactopyranoside (IPTG). lac repressor encoded by lacI
   1803..1833    -  promoter       lac promoter: promoter for the E. coli lac operon
   1848..1869    -  protein_bind   CAP binding site: CAP binding activates transcription in the presence of cAMP. E. coli catabolite activator protein
   1882..1974    -  CDS            lacI (fragment): lac repressor; lacI; The lac repressor binds to the lac operator to inhibit transcription in E. coli. This inhibition can be relieved by adding lactose or isopropyl-β-D-thiogalactopyranoside (IPTG).
   2157..2745    -  rep_origin     ori: high-copy-number ColE1/pMB1/pBR322/pUC origin of replication
   2916..3776    -  CDS            AmpR: β-lactamase; bla; confers resistance to ampicillin, carbenicillin, and related antibiotics
   3777..3881    -  promoter       AmpR promoter: bla
   3940..3992    -  misc_feature   bom (fragment): basis of mobility region from pBR322
   4147..4526    +  enhancer       CMV enhancer: human cytomegalovirus immediate early enhancer
   4527..4730    +  promoter       CMV promoter: human cytomegalovirus (CMV) immediate early promoter
   4726..4759    +  LTR            5' LTR (truncated) (fragment): truncated 5' long terminal repeat (LTR) from HIV-1
   4775..4793    +  promoter       T7 promoter: promoter for bacteriophage T7 RNA polymerase
   4842..4916    +  CDS            COX8 presequence: mitochondrial presequence of human cytochrome c oxidase subunit VIII (Rizutto et al., 1989)
   5097..5642    +  CDS            CLIP-tag™: human O6-alkylguanine-DNA-alkyltransferase variant that forms covalent bonds with benzylcytosine derivatives fast-reacting variant, optimized for mammalian expression
   5766..5995    +  intron         chimeric intron: chimera between introns from adenovirus and immunoglobulin heavy chain genes
