[The description below was written by a language model from this plasmid's Addgene catalogue record and pLannotate feature annotations shown in this document.]
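Description:
pCLIPf-Cox8A Control Plasmid is a mammalian expression vector built on the pCLIP backbone that produces human cytochrome c oxidase subunit 8A (COX8A) fused at its C terminus to the CLIP-tag. In E. coli it is maintained at high copy through a ColE1/pUC-type origin and selected with ampicillin via the β-lactamase gene. The record also notes kanamycin resistance, which comes from the Tn5 aminoglycoside phosphotransferase (NeoR/KanR) that additionally allows G418 selection of transfected mammalian cells.

Expression is driven by the CMV immediate early enhancer and promoter, with a T7 promoter lying just upstream of the coding region. The 207 bp COX8A insert includes the annotated mitochondrial presequence, so the fusion is expected to be directed to mitochondria. It is followed by CLIPf, a fast-reacting variant of human O6-alkylguanine-DNA alkyltransferase that forms a covalent bond with benzylcytosine derivatives, so the protein can be labelled specifically with fluorescent or other functionalised substrates. On the circular map, the tag is followed by a chimeric adenovirus/immunoglobulin intron, an EMCV IRES, the NeoR/KanR coding sequence and SV40 polyadenylation signals. This layout suggests a bicistronic transcript in which the resistance marker is translated from the same CMV-driven message as the tagged protein, linking drug selection to expression of the fusion. The short lac promoter/operator, lacI, bom and HIV-1 LTR matches are small fragments, probably backbone remnants or incidental annotation hits with no evident role.

As its name indicates, the plasmid serves as a control for CLIP-tag labelling experiments, offering a fusion with a predictable mitochondrial pattern for checking transfection, labelling and imaging in mammalian cells. The cloning sites used are not recorded.
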