Addgene plasmid #101130: pCLIPf-Cox8A Control Plasmid
Purpose: Expression of CLIP-Tagged Cox8A in Mammalian cells
Depositing lab: New England Biolabs & Ana Egana. Depositing organization: New England Biolabs.
Backbone
  Vector backbone: pCLIP
  Backbone size w/o insert (bp): 6077
  Vector type: Mammalian Expression
  Selectable markers: Neomycin (select with G418) ; Kanamycin
Growth in bacteria
  Bacterial resistance: Ampicillin, 100 μg/mL
  Growth temperature: 37°C
  Growth strain: DH5alpha
  Copy number: High Copy
Gene/Insert
  Gene/Insert name: Cox8A (alt names: Cytochrome C oxidase, subunit 8-2; COX8-2)
  Species: H. sapiens (human)
  Insert size (bp): 207
  Entrez Gene: COX8A (a.k.a. COX, COX8, COX8-2, COX8L, MC4DN15, VIII, VIII-L)
  Promoter: CMV
  Tag / fusion protein: CLIP-tag (CLIPf) (C terminal on backbone)
  Cloning method: Restriction Enzyme; 5′ cloning site unknown (unknown if destroyed); 3′ cloning site unknown (unknown if destroyed)
  Sequencing primers: 5′ GACGCAAATGGGCGGTAG (CMV Forward Primer); 3′ CTGGGGCAGGCACTTCCA (SNAP/CLIP Reverse Primer)
Terms and licenses: Academic/Nonprofit Terms; Industry Terms
Depositor comments: Originally cloned by Covalys. The CLIP-tag is an C-insert tag. Additional antibiotic resistance to Kanmycin For more information on this plasmid, please see https://www.addgene.org/depositor-collections/neb-cell-imaging-tags/ This plasmid is covered by one or more patents, trademarks and/or copyrights owned or controlled by New England Biolabs, Inc (NEB). For more information about commercial rights, please contact NEB's Global Business Development team at .
How to cite: pCLIPf-Cox8A Control Plasmid was a gift from New England Biolabs & Ana Egana (Addgene plasmid # 101130 ; http://n2t.net/addgene:101130 ; RRID:Addgene_101130)
